>Addgene plasmid #123398 | TRAV26-1 | addgene full sequence | sequence record 243828 | Addgene NGS Result
TCGCGCGTTTCGGTGATGACGGTGAAAACCTCTGACACATGCAGCTCCCGGAGACGGTCACAGCTTGTCT
GTAAGCGGATGCCGGGAGCAGACAAGCCCGTCAGGGCGCGTCAGCGGGTGTTGGCGGGTGTCGGGGCTGG
CTTAACTATGCGGCATCAGAGCAGATTGTACTGAGAGTGCACCATATGCGGTGTGAAATACCGCACAGAT
GCGTAAGGAGAAAATACCGCATCAGGCGCCATTCGCCATTCAGGCTGCGCAACTGTTGGGAAGGGCGATC
GGTGCGGGCCTCTTCGCTATTACGCCAGCTGGCGAAAGGGGGATGTGCTGCAAGGCGATTAAGTTGGGTA
ACGCCAGGGTTTTCCCAGTCACGACGTTGTAAAACGACGGCCAGAGAATTCGAGCTCGGTACCTCGCGAA
TACATCTAGATGGTCTCTACCTGAACAAGGTGTTCCCACCCGAGGTCGCTGTGTTTGAGCCATCAGAAGC
AGAGATCTCCCACACCCAAAAGGCCACACTGGTGTGCCTGGCCACAGGCTTCTTCCCCGACCACGTGGAG
CTGAGCTGGTGGGTGAATGGGAAGGAGGTGCACAGTGGGGTCAGCACGGACCCGCAGCCCCTCAAGGAGC
AGCCCGCCCTCAATGACTCCAGATACTGCCTGAGCAGCCGCCTGAGGGTTTCGGCCACCTTCTGGCAGAA
CCCCCGCAACCACTTCCGCTGTCAAGTCCAGTTCTACGGGCTCTCGGAGAATGACGAGTGGACCCAGGAT
AGGGCCAAACCCGTCACCCAGATCGTCAGCGCCGAGGCCTGGGGTAGAGCAGACTGTGGCTTTACCTCGG
TGTCCTACCAGCAAGGGGTCCTGTCTGCCACCATCCTCTATGAGATCCTGCTAGGGAAGGCCACCCTGTA
TGCTGTGCTGGTCAGCGCCCTTGTGTTGATGGCCATGGTCAAGAGAAAGGATTTCAGGAGGAGGAGGAGC
GGCAGTGGAGTGAAACAGACTTTGAATTTTGACCTTCTCAAGTTGGCGGGAGACGTGGAGTCCAACCCAG
GGCCCATGAGGCTGGTGGCAAGAGTAACTGTGTTTCTGACCTTTGGAACTATAATTGATGCTAAGACCAC
CCAGCCCCCCTCCATGGATTGCGCTGAAGGAAGAGCTGCAAACCTGCCTTGTAATCACTCTACCATCAGT
GGAAATGAGTATGTGTATTGGTATCGACAGATTCACTCCCAGGGGCCACAGTATATCATTCATGGTCTAA
AAAACAATGAAACCAATGAAATGGCCTCTCTGATCATCACAGAAGACAGAAAGTCCAGCACCTTGATCCT
GCCCCACGCTACGCTGAGAGACACTGCTGTGTACTGAGACCATCGGATCCCGGGCCCGTCGACTGCAGAG
GCCTGCATGCAAGCTTGGTGTAATCATGGTCATAGCTGTTTCCTGTGTGAAATTGTTATCCGCTCACAAT
TCCACACAACATACGAGCCGGAAGCATAAAGTGTAAAGCCTGGGGTGCCTAATGAGTGAGCTAACTCACA
TTAATTGCGTTGCGCTCACTGCCCGCTTTCCAGTCGGGAAACCTGTCGTGCCAGCTGCATTAATGAATCG
GCCAACGCGCGGGGAGAGGCGGTTTGCGTATTGGGCGCTCTTCCGCTTCCTCGCTCACTGACTCGCTGCG
CTCGGTCGTTCGGCTGCGGCGAGCGGTATCAGCTCACTCAAAGGCGGTAATACGGTTATCCACAGAATCA
GGGGATAACGCAGGAAAGAACATGTGAGCAAAAGGCCAGCAAAAGGCCAGGAACCGTAAAAAGGCCGCGT
TGCTGGCGTTTTTCCATAGGCTCCGCCCCCCTGACGAGCATCACAAAAATCGACGCTCAAGTCAGAGGTG
GCGAAACCCGACAGGACTATAAAGATACCAGGCGTTTCCCCCTGGAAGCTCCCTCGTGCGCTCTCCTGTT
CCGACCCTGCCGCTTACCGGATACCTGTCCGCCTTTCTCCCTTCGGGAAGCGTGGCGCTTTCTCATAGCT
CACGCTGTAGGTATCTCAGTTCGGTGTAGGTCGTTCGCTCCAAGCTGGGCTGTGTGCACGAACCCCCCGT
TCAGCCCGACCGCTGCGCCTTATCCGGTAACTATCGTCTTGAGTCCAACCCGGTAAGACACGACTTATCG
CCACTGGCAGCAGCCACTGGTAACAGGATTAGCAGAGCGAGGTATGTAGGCGGTGCTACAGAGTTCTTGA
AGTGGTGGCCTAACTACGGCTACACTAGAAGAACAGTATTTGGTATCTGCGCTCTGCTGAAGCCAGTTAC
CTTCGGAAAAAGAGTTGGTAGCTCTTGATCCGGCAAACAAACCACCGCTGGTAGCGGTGGTTTTTTTGTT
TGCAAGCAGCAGATTACGCGCAGAAAAAAAGGATCTCAAGAAGATCCTTTGATCTTTTCTACGGGGTCTG
ACGCTCAGTGGAACGAAAACTCACGTTAAGGGATTTTGGTCATGAGATTATCAAAAAGGATCTTCACCTA
GATCCTTTTAAATTAAAAATGAAGTTTTAAATCAAGCCCAATCTGAATAATGTTACAACCAATTAACCAA
TTCTGATTAGAAAAACTCATCGAGCATCAAATGAAACTGCAATTTATTCATATCAGGATTATCAATACCA
TATTTTTGAAAAAGCCGTTTCTGTAATGAAGGAGAAAACTCACCGAGGCAGTTCCATAGGATGGCAAGAT
CCTGGTATCGGTCTGCGATTCCGACTCGTCCAACATCAATACAACCTATTAATTTCCCCTCGTCAAAAAT
AAGGTTATCAAGTGAGAAATCACCATGAGTGACGACTGAATCCGGTGAGAATGGCAAAAGTTTATGCATT
TCTTTCCAGACTTGTTCAACAGGCCAGCCATTACGCTCGTCATCAAAATCACTCGCATCAACCAAACCGT
TATTCATTCGTGATTGCGCCTGAGCGAGACGAAATACGCGATCGCTGTTAAAAGGACAATTACAAACAGG
AATCGAATGCAACCGGCGCAGGAACACTGCCAGCGCATCAACAATATTTTCACCTGAATCAGGATATTCT
TCTAATACCTGGAATGCTGTTTTTCCGGGGATCGCAGTGGTGAGTAACCATGCATCATCAGGAGTACGGA
TAAAATGCTTGATGGTCGGAAGAGGCATAAATTCCGTCAGCCAGTTTAGTCTGACCATCTCATCTGTAAC
ATCATTGGCAACGCTACCTTTGCCATGTTTCAGAAACAACTCTGGCGCATCGGGCTTCCCATACAAGCGA
TAGATTGTCGCACCTGATTGCCCGACATTATCGCGAGCCCATTTATACCCATATAAATCAGCATCCATGT
TGGAATTTAATCGCGGCCTCGACGTTTCCCGTTGAATATGGCTCATAACACCCCTTGTATTACTGTTTAT
GTAAGCAGACAGTTTTATTGTTCATGATGATATATTTTTATCTTGTGCAATGTAACATCAGAGATTTTGA
GACACGGGCCAGAGCTGCA
Features (pLannotate 1.2.2; 12 found; start..end, strand, type, name):
    137..236     +  misc_feature   bom (fragment): basis of mobility region from pBR322
    242..399     -  CDS            lacZα (fragment): LacZα fragment of β-galactosidase; lacZ fragment
    441..965     +  CDS            TRBC1: TRBC1_HUMAN - Experimental evidence at protein level: Swiss-Prot protein existence level 1. Constant region of T cell receptor (TR) beta chain (PubMed:24600447). Alpha-beta T cell receptors are antigen specific receptors which are essential to the immune response and are present on the cell surface of T lymphocytes. Recognize peptide-major histocompatibility (MH) (pMH) complexes that are displayed by antigen presenting cells (APC), a prerequisite for efficient T cell adaptive immunity against pathogens (PubMed:25493333). Binding of alpha-beta TR to pMH complex initiates TR-CD3 clustering on th
    990..1055    +  CDS            F2A: 2A peptide from foot-and-mouth disease virus polyprotein Eukaryotic ribosomes fail to insert a peptide bond between the Gly and Pro residues, yielding separate polypeptides.
   1056..1364    +  CDS            TRAV4 (fragment): TVA4_HUMAN - Experimental evidence at protein level: Swiss-Prot protein existence level 1. V region of the variable domain of T cell receptor (TR) alpha chain that participates in the antigen recognition (PubMed:24600447). Alpha-beta T cell receptors are antigen specific receptors which are essential to the immune response and are present on the cell surface of T lymphocytes. Recognize peptide-major histocompatibility (MH) (pMH) complexes that are displayed by antigen presenting cells (APC), a prerequisite for efficient T cell adaptive immunity against pathogens (PubMed:25493333). Binding of a
   1453..1469    -  protein_bind   lac operator: The lac repressor binds to the lac operator to inhibit transcription in E. coli. This inhibition can be relieved by adding lactose or isopropyl-β-D-thiogalactopyranoside (IPTG). lac repressor encoded by lacI
   1477..1507    -  promoter       lac promoter: promoter for the E. coli lac operon
   1522..1543    -  protein_bind   CAP binding site: CAP binding activates transcription in the presence of cAMP. E. coli catabolite activator protein
   1556..1648    -  CDS            lacI (fragment): lac repressor; lacI; The lac repressor binds to the lac operator to inhibit transcription in E. coli. This inhibition can be relieved by adding lactose or isopropyl-β-D-thiogalactopyranoside (IPTG).
   1831..2419    -  rep_origin     ori: high-copy-number ColE1/pMB1/pBR322/pUC origin of replication
   2597..3406    -  CDS            KanR: aminoglycoside phosphotransferase; aph(3')-Ia; confers resistance to kanamycin in bacteria or G418 (Geneticin®) in eukaryotes
   3513..35      +  CDS            rop (fragment) (across the origin): Rop protein, which maintains plasmids at low copy number; rop
