[The description below was written by a language model from this plasmid's Addgene catalogue record and pLannotate feature annotations shown in this document.]
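Description:
TRAV26-1 is a small (about 3.5 kb) high-copy bacterial plasmid built on the pUC57-kanamycin cloning backbone. It serves as a modular building block for assembling human T-cell receptor (TCR) expression constructs. It replicates in E. coli from a ColE1/pUC-type origin and is selected through a KanR (aminoglycoside phosphotransferase) gene. The other backbone annotations are typical pUC remnants: a lac promoter, operator and CAP binding site, an interrupted lacZα fragment flanking the insert, and short fragments of lacI, rop and the bom region. Although it is catalogued as a bacterial expression vector, no mammalian promoter or polyadenylation signal is annotated. It therefore looks like a storage and donor plasmid rather than a vector for expressing the receptor directly.

The catalogue names only the wild-type human TRAV26-1 variable gene segment as the insert, but the feature table shows a larger composite cassette. It runs in one orientation: a TCR beta chain constant region (TRBC1), then an F2A ribosome-skipping peptide from foot-and-mouth disease virus, immediately followed by a TCR alpha variable segment. The annotation software labels this last segment as a partial match to TRAV4; this probably reflects homology-based naming or older nomenclature, since TCRAV4S2 is a listed alias of TRAV26-1. This arrangement fits a design in which the fragment supplies the middle of a beta chain–2A–alpha chain open reading frame, so that both chains can be produced as separate polypeptides from one transcript once the clone-specific regions are added. The depositor notes Golden Gate as the cloning method, and the stated purpose is TCR construction, in the context of a system for testing TCR specificity and functional avidity to neoantigens. The record does not annotate the type IIS restriction sites or name the destination vector.
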