Addgene plasmid #123398: TRAV26-1
Purpose: construction of TCR
Depositing lab: Catherine Wu. Depositing organization: Dana-Farber Cancer Institute. Publication: A cloning and expression system to probe T-cell receptor specificity and assess functional avidity to neoantigens. Hu Z, Anandappa AJ, Sun J, Kim J, Leet DE, Bozym DJ, Chen C, Williams L, Shukla SA, Zhang W, Tabbaa D, Steelman S, Olive O, Livak KJ, Kishi H, Muraguchi A, Guleria I, Stevens J, Lane WJ, Burkhardt UE, Fritsch EF, Neuberg D, Ott PA, Keskin DB, Hacohen N, Wu CJ. Blood. 2018 Nov 1;132(18):1911-1921. doi: 10.1182/blood-2018-04-843763. Epub 2018 Aug 27. PubMed 30150207.
Backbone
  Vector backbone: pUC57-kanamycin
  Vector type: Bacterial Expression
Growth in bacteria
  Bacterial resistance: Kanamycin, 50 μg/mL
  Growth temperature: 37°C
  Growth strain: DH5alpha
  Copy number: High Copy
Gene/Insert
  Gene/Insert name: TRAV26-1
  Species: H. sapiens (human)
  Mutation: WT
  Entrez Gene: TRAV26-1 (a.k.a. TCRAV26S1, TCRAV4S2, TRAV261)
  Cloning method: Unknown
Terms and licenses: Academic/Nonprofit Terms; Industry Terms: Not Available to Industry
Depositor comments: Cloning Method: Golden Gate.
How to cite: TRAV26-1 was a gift from Catherine Wu (Addgene plasmid # 123398 ; http://n2t.net/addgene:123398 ; RRID:Addgene_123398)
